Addgene plasmid #219211: SFFV-CEBPE-Brd 269
Purpose: Transcription factor CEBPE with a specific barcode assigned.
Depositing lab: Filipe Pereira. Depositing organization: Center for Neuroscience and Cell Biology, University of Coimbra. Publication: A combinatorial transcription factor screening platform for immune cell reprogramming. Kurochkin I, Altman AR, Caiado I, Pertiga-Cabral D, Halitzki E, Minaeva M, Zimmermannova O, Henriques-Oliveira L, Klein D, Nair M, Oliveira D, Cajal LR, Knittel R, Feick C, Ringner M, Martin M, Cirovic B, Pires CF, Rosa FF, Sitnicka E, Theis FJ, Pereira CF. Cell Syst. 2026 Jan 21;17(1):101457. doi: 10.1016/j.cels.2025.101457. Epub 2026 Jan 14. PubMed 41539305.
Backbone
  Vector backbone: SFFV-MCS
  Backbone size w/o insert (bp): 6638
  Vector type: Lentiviral
Growth in bacteria
  Bacterial resistance: Ampicillin, 100 μg/mL
  Growth temperature: 37°C
  Growth strain: NEB Stable
  Copy number: High Copy
Gene/Insert
  Gene/Insert name: CEBPE
  Species: H. sapiens (human)
  Insert size (bp): 846
  Entrez Gene: CEBPE (a.k.a. C/EBP-epsilon, CRP1, IMD108, SGD1, c/EBP epsilon)
  Promoter: The spleen focus-forming virus (SFFV) promoter
  Cloning method: Restriction Enzyme; 5′ cloning site Bsp119I (not destroyed); 3′ cloning site BstHI (not destroyed)
Terms and licenses: Academic/Nonprofit Terms; Industry Terms: Not Available to Industry
Depositor comments: Barcode sequence cloned into XbaI restriction site. Design of plasmid is as follows: SFFV-[TF sequence]-WPRE-[Barcode sequence].
How to cite: SFFV-CEBPE-Brd 269 was a gift from Filipe Pereira (Addgene plasmid # 219211 ; http://n2t.net/addgene:219211 ; RRID:Addgene_219211)
