[The description below was written by a language model from this plasmid's Addgene catalogue record and pLannotate feature annotations shown in this document.]
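Description:
SFFV-CEBPE-Brd 269 is a lentiviral expression plasmid built on the SFFV-MCS backbone that carries the human transcription factor CEBPE together with a construct-specific DNA barcode. In bacteria it is maintained by a high-copy ColE1/pUC-type origin and selected through the β-lactamase (AmpR) gene. An f1 origin and remnants of a pBluescript-type cloning region (lacZα and lacI fragments, lac promoter/operator, T3 and T7 promoters) are also annotated. The sequenced record totals 7,484 nt, consistent with the stated backbone and insert sizes.

The viral portion has a third-generation, self-inactivating layout. An RSV promoter drives a truncated HIV-1 5' LTR to produce the genomic RNA, followed by the Ψ packaging signal with a partial gag sequence, the RRE for Rev-dependent nuclear export, and the cPPT/CTS. A ΔU3 3' LTR, followed by an SV40 poly(A) signal, closes the unit and inactivates LTR promoter activity after integration. Between these elements, the spleen focus-forming virus (SFFV) promoter drives the CEBPE coding sequence, which was inserted by restriction cloning between flanking MCS fragments. No epitope tag, fluorescent reporter or mammalian selection marker is annotated. A WPRE downstream of the gene enhances transcript stability and expression. According to the depositor, the barcode sits after the WPRE at an XbaI site, giving the order SFFV–TF–WPRE–barcode; the barcode itself is not annotated in the feature table. The short woodchuck hepatitis S, nef and Rev hits appear to be incidental matches within the WPRE and HIV-derived sequences.

CEBPE is a C/EBP-family activator required for the promyelocyte-to-myelocyte transition in myeloid differentiation. The construct belongs to a barcoded transcription factor collection for combinatorial screening of immune cell reprogramming, where the barcode presumably identifies which factors were delivered to a transduced cell.
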