Features (pLannotate 1.2.2; 29 found; start..end, strand, type, name):
     94..112     -  promoter       T7 promoter: promoter for bacteriophage T7 RNA polymerase
    120..275     +  CDS            lacZα (fragment): LacZα fragment of β-galactosidase; lacZ fragment
    280..708     +  rep_origin     f1 ori (sequence partly withheld): f1 bacteriophage origin of replication; arrow indicates direction of (+) strand synthesis
    761..865     +  promoter       AmpR promoter: bla
    866..1726    +  CDS            AmpR: β-lactamase; bla; confers resistance to ampicillin, carbenicillin, and related antibiotics
   1897..2485    +  rep_origin     ori: high-copy-number ColE1/pMB1/pBR322/pUC origin of replication
   2668..2760    +  CDS            lacI (fragment): lac repressor; lacI; The lac repressor binds to the lac operator to inhibit transcription in E. coli. This inhibition can be relieved by adding lactose or isopropyl-β-D-thiogalactopyranoside (IPTG).
   2773..2794    +  protein_bind   CAP binding site: CAP binding activates transcription in the presence of cAMP. E. coli catabolite activator protein
   2809..2839    +  promoter       lac promoter: promoter for the E. coli lac operon
   2847..2863    +  protein_bind   lac operator: The lac repressor binds to the lac operator to inhibit transcription in E. coli. This inhibition can be relieved by adding lactose or isopropyl-β-D-thiogalactopyranoside (IPTG). lac repressor encoded by lacI
   2908..2926    +  promoter       T3 promoter: promoter for bacteriophage T3 RNA polymerase
   2954..3180    +  promoter       RSV promoter: Rous sarcoma virus enhancer/promoter
   3181..3361    +  LTR            5' LTR (truncated): truncated 5' long terminal repeat (LTR) from HIV-1
   3408..3533    +  misc_feature   HIV-1 Ψ: packaging signal of human immunodeficiency virus type 1
   3517..3880    +  CDS            HIV-1 gag (fragment): gag protein from human immunodeficiency virus 1; gag
   4026..4259    +  misc_feature   RRE: The Rev response element (RRE) of HIV-1 allows for Rev-dependent mRNA export from the nucleus to the cytoplasm.
   4636..4736    +  CDS            Rev (fragment): human immunodeficiency virus 1 (HIV-1) Rev protein; rev; enhances nuclear export of unspliced and incompletely spliced viral mRNAs
   4755..4872    +  misc_feature   cPPT/CTS: central polypurine tract and central termination sequence of HIV-1
   4906..5307    +  promoter       SFFV promoter: spleen focus-forming virus long terminal repeat (LTR) promoter
   5317..5340    +  misc_feature   MCS (fragment): pBluescript multiple cloning site
   5365..6207    +  CDS            CEBPE: CEBPE_HUMAN - Experimental evidence at protein level: Swiss-Prot protein existence level 1. Transcriptional activator (PubMed:26019275). C/EBP are DNA- binding proteins that recognize two different motifs: the CCAAT homology common to many promoters and the enhanced core homology common to many enhancers. Required for the promyelocyte-myelocyte transition in myeloid differentiation (PubMed:10359588). From Homo sapiens (Human).
   6218..6243    +  misc_feature   MCS (fragment): pBluescript multiple cloning site
   6243..6302    +  CDS            S (fragment): HBSAG_WHV6 - Experimental evidence at transcript level: Swiss-Prot protein existence level 2. The middle envelope protein plays an important role in the budding of the virion. It is involved in the induction of budding in a nucleocapsid independent way. In this process the majority of envelope proteins bud to form subviral lipoprotein particles of 22 nm of diameter that do not contain a nucleocapsid (By similarity). From Woodchuck hepatitis B virus (isolate w64/pWS23) (WHV).
   6434..6837    +  misc_feature   WPRE: woodchuck hepatitis virus posttranscriptional regulatory element
   6895..6954    +  CDS            nef (fragment): NEF_HV1Z2 - Experimental evidence at protein level: Swiss-Prot protein existence level 1. Extracellular Nef protein targets CD4(+) T-lymphocytes for apoptosis by interacting with CXCR4 surface receptors. From Human immunodeficiency virus type 1 group M subtype D (isolate Z2/CDC-Z34) (HIV-1).
   6956..7189    +  LTR            3' LTR (ΔU3): self-inactivating 3' long terminal repeat (LTR) from HIV-1
   7261..7382    +  polyA_signal   SV40 poly(A) signal: SV40 polyadenylation signal
   7401..7422    +  rep_origin     SV40 ori (fragment): SV40 origin of replication
   7422..73      +  rep_origin     SV40 ori (across the origin): SV40 origin of replication
>Addgene plasmid #219211 | SFFV-CEBPE-Brd 269 | addgene full sequence | sequence record 448987 | Addgene NGS Result
ATTTATGCAGAGGCCGAGGCCGCCTCGGCCTCTGAGCTATTCCAGAAGTAGTGAGGAGGCTTTTTTGGAG
GCCTAGGGACGTACCCAATTCGCCCTATAGTGAGTCGTATTACGCGCGCTCACTGGCCGTCGTTTTACAA
CGTCGTGACTGGGAAAACCCTGGCGTTACCCAACTTAATCGCCTTGCAGCACATCCCCCTTTCGCCAGCT
GGCGTAATAGCGAAGAGGCCCGCACCGATCGCCCTTCCCAACAGTTGCGCAGCCTGAATGGCGAATGGG
[124 nt withheld, positions 280-403]
C
[91 nt withheld, positions 405-495]
A
[49 nt withheld, positions 497-545]
CCTTTGACGTTGGAGTCCACGTTCTTT
[37 nt withheld, positions 573-609]
ACCCTATCTCGGTCTATTCTTTTGATTTATAAGGGATTTTGCCGATTTCGGCCTATTGGTTAAAAAATGA
GCTGATTTAACAAAAATTTAACGCGAATTTTAACAAAATATTAACGCTTACAATTTAGGTGGCACTTTTC
GGGGAAATGTGCGCGGAACCCCTATTTGTTTATTTTTCTAAATACATTCAAATATGTATCCGCTCATGAG
ACAATAACCCTGATAAATGCTTCAATAATATTGAAAAAGGAAGAGTATGAGTATTCAACATTTCCGTGTC
GCCCTTATTCCCTTTTTTGCGGCATTTTGCCTTCCTGTTTTTGCTCACCCAGAAACGCTGGTGAAAGTAA
AAGATGCTGAAGATCAGTTGGGTGCACGAGTGGGTTACATCGAACTGGATCTCAACAGCGGTAAGATCCT
TGAGAGTTTTCGCCCCGAAGAACGTTTTCCAATGATGAGCACTTTTAAAGTTCTGCTATGTGGCGCGGTA
TTATCCCGTATTGACGCCGGGCAAGAGCAACTCGGTCGCCGCATACACTATTCTCAGAATGACTTGGTTG
AGTACTCACCAGTCACAGAAAAGCATCTTACGGATGGCATGACAGTAAGAGAATTATGCAGTGCTGCCAT
AACCATGAGTGATAACACTGCGGCCAACTTACTTCTGACAACGATCGGAGGACCGAAGGAGCTAACCGCT
TTTTTGCACAACATGGGGGATCATGTAACTCGCCTTGATCGTTGGGAACCGGAGCTGAATGAAGCCATAC
CAAACGACGAGCGTGACACCACGATGCCTGTAGCAATGGCAACAACGTTGCGCAAACTATTAACTGGCGA
ACTACTTACTCTAGCTTCCCGGCAACAATTAATAGACTGGATGGAGGCGGATAAAGTTGCAGGACCACTT
CTGCGCTCGGCCCTTCCGGCTGGCTGGTTTATTGCTGATAAATCTGGAGCCGGTGAGCGTGGGTCTCGCG
GTATCATTGCAGCACTGGGGCCAGATGGTAAGCCCTCCCGTATCGTAGTTATCTACACGACGGGGAGTCA
GGCAACTATGGATGAACGAAATAGACAGATCGCTGAGATAGGTGCCTCACTGATTAAGCATTGGTAACTG
TCAGACCAAGTTTACTCATATATACTTTAGATTGATTTAAAACTTCATTTTTAATTTAAAAGGATCTAGG
TGAAGATCCTTTTTGATAATCTCATGACCAAAATCCCTTAACGTGAGTTTTCGTTCCACTGAGCGTCAGA
CCCCGTAGAAAAGATCAAAGGATCTTCTTGAGATCCTTTTTTTCTGCGCGTAATCTGCTGCTTGCAAACA
AAAAAACCACCGCTACCAGCGGTGGTTTGTTTGCCGGATCAAGAGCTACCAACTCTTTTTCCGAAGGTAA
CTGGCTTCAGCAGAGCGCAGATACCAAATACTGTTCTTCTAGTGTAGCCGTAGTTAGGCCACCACTTCAA
GAACTCTGTAGCACCGCCTACATACCTCGCTCTGCTAATCCTGTTACCAGTGGCTGCTGCCAGTGGCGAT
AAGTCGTGTCTTACCGGGTTGGACTCAAGACGATAGTTACCGGATAAGGCGCAGCGGTCGGGCTGAACGG
GGGGTTCGTGCACACAGCCCAGCTTGGAGCGAACGACCTACACCGAACTGAGATACCTACAGCGTGAGCT
ATGAGAAAGCGCCACGCTTCCCGAAGGGAGAAAGGCGGACAGGTATCCGGTAAGCGGCAGGGTCGGAACA
GGAGAGCGCACGAGGGAGCTTCCAGGGGGAAACGCCTGGTATCTTTATAGTCCTGTCGGGTTTCGCCACC
TCTGACTTGAGCGTCGATTTTTGTGATGCTCGTCAGGGGGGCGGAGCCTATGGAAAAACGCCAGCAACGC
GGCCTTTTTACGGTTCCTGGCCTTTTGCTGGCCTTTTGCTCACATGTTCTTTCCTGCGTTATCCCCTGAT
TCTGTGGATAACCGTATTACCGCCTTTGAGTGAGCTGATACCGCTCGCCGCAGCCGAACGACCGAGCGCA
GCGAGTCAGTGAGCGAGGAAGCGGAAGAGCGCCCAATACGCAAACCGCCTCTCCCCGCGCGTTGGCCGAT
TCATTAATGCAGCTGGCACGACAGGTTTCCCGACTGGAAAGCGGGCAGTGAGCGCAACGCAATTAATGTG
AGTTAGCTCACTCATTAGGCACCCCAGGCTTTACACTTTATGCTTCCGGCTCGTATGTTGTGTGGAATTG
TGAGCGGATAACAATTTCACACAGGAAACAGCTATGACCATGATTACGCCAAGCGCGCAATTAACCCTCA
CTAAAGGGAACAAAAGCTGGAGCTGCAAGCTTAATGTAGTCTTATGCAATACTCTTGTAGTCTTGCAACA
TGGTAACGATGAGTTAGCAACATGCCTTACAAGGAGAGAAAAAGCACCGTGCATGCCGATTGGTGGAAGT
AAGGTGGTACGATCGTGCCTTATTAGGAAGGCAACAGACGGGTCTGACATGGATTGGACGAACCACTGAA
TTGCCGCATTGCAGAGATATTGTATTTAAGTGCCTAGCTCGATACATAAACGGGTCTCTCTGGTTAGACC
AGATCTGAGCCTGGGAGCTCTCTGGCTAACTAGGGAACCCACTGCTTAAGCCTCAATAAAGCTTGCCTTG
AGTGCTTCAAGTAGTGTGTGCCCGTCTGTTGTGTGACTCTGGTAACTAGAGATCCCTCAGACCCTTTTAG
TCAGTGTGGAAAATCTCTAGCAGTGGCGCCCGAACAGGGACTTGAAAGCGAAAGGGAAACCAGAGGAGCT
CTCTCGACGCAGGACTCGGCTTGCTGAAGCGCGCACGGCAAGAGGCGAGGGGCGGCGACTGGTGAGTACG
CCAAAAATTTTGACTAGCGGAGGCTAGAAGGAGAGAGATGGGTGCGAGAGCGTCAGTATTAAGCGGGGGA
GAATTAGATCGCGATGGGAAAAAATTCGGTTAAGGCCAGGGGGAAAGAAAAAATATAAATTAAAACATAT
AGTATGGGCAAGCAGGGAGCTAGAACGATTCGCAGTTAATCCTGGCCTGTTAGAAACATCAGAAGGCTGT
AGACAAATACTGGGACAGCTACAACCATCCCTTCAGACAGGATCAGAAGAACTTAGATCATTATATAATA
CAGTAGCAACCCTCTATTGTGTGCATCAAAGGATAGAGATAAAAGACACCAAGGAAGCTTTAGACAAGAT
AGAGGAAGAGCAAAACAAAAGTAAGACCACCGCACAGCAAGCGGCCGCTGATCTTCAGACCTGGAGGAGG
AGATATGAGGGACAATTGGAGAAGTGAATTATATAAATATAAAGTAGTAAAAATTGAACCATTAGGAGTA
GCACCCACCAAGGCAAAGAGAAGAGTGGTGCAGAGAGAAAAAAGAGCAGTGGGAATAGGAGCTTTGTTCC
TTGGGTTCTTGGGAGCAGCAGGAAGCACTATGGGCGCAGCGTCAATGACGCTGACGGTACAGGCCAGACA
ATTATTGTCTGGTATAGTGCAGCAGCAGAACAATTTGCTGAGGGCTATTGAGGCGCAACAGCATCTGTTG
CAACTCACAGTCTGGGGCATCAAGCAGCTCCAGGCAAGAATCCTGGCTGTGGAAAGATACCTAAAGGATC
AACAGCTCCTGGGGATTTGGGGTTGCTCTGGAAAACTCATTTGCACCACTGCTGTGCCTTGGAATGCTAG
TTGGAGTAATAAATCTCTGGAACAGATTTGGAATCACACGACCTGGATGGAGTGGGACAGAGAAATTAAC
AATTACACAAGCTTAATACACTCCTTAATTGAAGAATCGCAAAACCAGCAAGAAAAGAATGAACAAGAAT
TATTGGAATTAGATAAATGGGCAAGTTTGTGGAATTGGTTTAACATAACAAATTGGCTGTGGTATATAAA
ATTATTCATAATGATAGTAGGAGGCTTGGTAGGTTTAAGAATAGTTTTTGCTGTACTTTCTATAGTGAAT
AGAGTTAGGCAGGGATATTCACCATTATCGTTTCAGACCCACCTCCCAACCCCGAGGGGACCCGACAGGC
CCGAAGGAATAGAAGAAGAAGGTGGAGAGAGAGACAGAGACAGATCCATTCGATTAGTGAACGGATCTCG
ACGGTATCGGTTAACTTTTAAAAGAAAAGGGGGGATTGGGGGGTACAGTGCAGGGGAAAGAATAGTAGAC
ATAATAGCAACAGACATACAAACTAAAGAATTACAAAAACAAATTACAAAAATTCAAAATTTTATCGATC
ACGAGACTAGCCTCGAGCTGGCTGCAGTAACGCCATTTTGCAAGGCATGGAAAAATACCAAACCAAGAAT
AGAGAAGTTCAGATCAAGGGCGGGTACATGAAAATAGCTAACGTTGGGCCAAACAGGATATCTGCGGTGA
GCAGTTTCGGCCCCGGCCCGGGGCCAAGAACAGATGGTCACCGCAGTTTCGGCCCCGGCCCGAGGCCAAG
AACAGATGGTCCCCAGATATGGCCCAACCCTCAGCAGTTTCTTAAGACCCATCAGATGTTTCCAGGCTCC
CCCAAGGACCTGAAATGACCCTGCGCCTTATTTGAATTAACCAATCAGCCTGCTTCTCGCTTCTGTTCGC
GCGCTTCTGCTTCCCGAGCTCTATAAAAGAGCTCACAACCCCTCACTCGGCGCGCCAGTCCTCCGACAGA
CTGAGTCGGCCGGTCGAATCAAGCTTATCGATACCGTCGACGGATCCGCTAGCCCGCGGTTCGAAATGTC
CCACGGGACCTACTACGAGTGTGAGCCCCGGGGTGGCCAGCAGCCACTCGAGTTCTCAGGGGGCCGAGCT
GGGCCCGGGGAGCTAGGGGACATGTGTGAGCATGAGGCCTCCATTGACCTCTCCGCCTACATCGAGTCTG
GGGAAGAGCAGCTTCTCTCCGATCTCTTTGCCGTGAAGCCAGCGCCTGAGGCCAGAGGCCTCAAGGGCCC
CGGAACCCCTGCCTTCCCCCACTACTTGCCGCCTGACCCTCGGCCCTTTGCCTACCCTCCACATACCTTC
GGCCCAGACAGGAAGGCGCTGGGGCCTGGCATCTACAGCAGCCCAGGGAGCTACGACCCCAGGGCTGTGG
CGGTGAAGGAGGAGCCCCGGGGGCCAGAGGGCAGCCGAGCTGCCAGCCGAGGCAGCTACAATCCCCTGCA
GTACCAAGTGGCACACTGTGGGCAGACAGCCATGCACCTGCCCCCAACTCTGGCAGCACCCGGCCAGCCT
CTGCGCGTTCTCAAGGCCCCTTTGGCCACTGCCGCACCCCCCTGCAGTCCCCTCCTGAAGGCGCCCTCCC
CGGCTGGCCCCTTACACAAGGGCAAGAAGGCAGTGAACAAAGATAGCCTTGAGTACCGGCTGAGGCGGGA
GCGCAACAACATCGCCGTGCGCAAGAGCCGAGACAAGGCCAAGAGGCGCATTCTGGAGACGCAGCAGAAG
GTGCTGGAGTACATGGCAGAGAACGAGCGCCTCCGCAGCCGCGTGGAGCAGCTCACCCAGGAGCTAGACA
CCCTCCGCAACCTCTTCCGCCAGATTCCTGAGGCGGCCAACCTCATCAAGGGCGTGGGGGGTTGCAGCTG
AACCGGTCGGATCCCCCGGGCTGCAGGAATTCGAGCATCTTACCGCCATTTATTCCCATATTTGTTCTGT
TTTTCTTGATTTGGGTATACATTTAAATGTTAATAAAACAAAATGGTGGGGCAATCATTTACATTTTTAG
GGATATGTAATTACTAGTTCAGGTGTATTGCCACAAGACAAACATGTTAAGAAACTTTCCCGTTATTTAC
GCTCTGTTCCTGTTAATCAACCTCTGGATTACAAAATTTGTGAAAGATTGACTGATATTCTTAACTATGT
TGCTCCTTTTACGCTGTGTGGATATGCTGCTTTAATGCCTCTGTATCATGCTATTGCTTCCCGTACGGCT
TTCGTTTTCTCCTCCTTGTATAAATCCTGGTTGCTGTCTCTTTATGAGGAGTTGTGGCCCGTTGTCCGTC
AACGTGGCGTGGTGTGCTCTGTGTTTGCTGACGCAACCCCCACTGGCTGGGGCATTGCCACCACCTGTCA
ACTCCTTTCTGGGACTTTCGCTTTCCCCCTCCCGATCGCCACGGCAGAACTCATCGCCGCCTGCCTTGCC
CGCTGCTGGACAGGGGCTAGGTTGCTGGGCACTGATAATTCCGTGGTGTTGTCGGGGAAGCTGACGTCCT
TTGCAATTCGATATCAAGCTGTACCTTCTAGATGTACAGCTGTTCAAGCGCTTCTAGACCAATGACTTAC
AAGGCAGCTGTAGATCTTAGCCACTTTTTAAAAGAAAAGGGGGGACTGGAAGGGCTAATTCACTCCCAAC
GAAGACAAGATCTGCTTTTTGCTTGTACTGGGTCTCTCTGGTTAGACCAGATCTGAGCCTGGGAGCTCTC
TGGCTAACTAGGGAACCCACTGCTTAAGCCTCAATAAAGCTTGCCTTGAGTGCTTCAAGTAGTGTGTGCC
CGTCTGTTGTGTGACTCTGGTAACTAGAGATCCCTCAGACCCTTTTAGTCAGTGTGGAAAATCTCTAGCA
GTAGTAGTTCATGTCATCTTATTATTCAGTATTTATAACTTGCAAAGAAATGAATATCAGAGAGTGAGAG
GAACTTGTTTATTGCAGCTTATAATGGTTACAAATAAAGCAATAGCATCACAAATTTCACAAATAAAGCA
TTTTTTTCACTGCATTCTAGTTGTGGTTTGTCCAAACTCATCAATGTATCTTATCATGTCTGGCTCTAGC
TATCCCGCCCCTAACTCCGCCCATCCCGCCCCTAACTCCGCCCAGTTCCGCCCATTCTCCGCCCCATGGC
TGACTAATTTTTTTT
