>Addgene plasmid #219211 | SFFV-CEBPE-Brd 269 | depositor partial sequence | sequence record 428113 | TF ORF
ATGTCCCACGGGACCTACTACGAGTGTGAGCCCCGGGGTGGCCAGCAGCCACTCGAGTTCTCAGGGGGCC
GAGCTGGGCCCGGGGAGCTAGGGGACATGTGTGAGCATGAGGCCTCCATTGACCTCTCCGCCTACATCGA
GTCTGGGGAAGAGCAGCTTCTCTCCGATCTCTTTGCCGTGAAGCCAGCGCCTGAGGCCAGAGGCCTCAAG
GGCCCCGGAACCCCTGCCTTCCCCCACTACTTGCCGCCTGACCCTCGGCCCTTTGCCTACCCTCCACATA
CCTTCGGCCCAGACAGGAAGGCGCTGGGGCCTGGCATCTACAGCAGCCCAGGGAGCTACGACCCCAGGGC
TGTGGCGGTGAAGGAGGAGCCCCGGGGGCCAGAGGGCAGCCGAGCTGCCAGCCGAGGCAGCTACAATCCC
CTGCAGTACCAAGTGGCACACTGTGGGCAGACAGCCATGCACCTGCCCCCAACTCTGGCAGCACCCGGCC
AGCCTCTGCGCGTTCTCAAGGCCCCTTTGGCCACTGCCGCACCCCCCTGCAGTCCCCTCCTGAAGGCGCC
CTCCCCGGCTGGCCCCTTACACAAGGGCAAGAAGGCAGTGAACAAAGATAGCCTTGAGTACCGGCTGAGG
CGGGAGCGCAACAACATCGCCGTGCGCAAGAGCCGAGACAAGGCCAAGAGGCGCATTCTGGAGACGCAGC
AGAAGGTGCTGGAGTACATGGCAGAGAACGAGCGCCTCCGCAGCCGCGTGGAGCAGCTCACCCAGGAGCT
AGACACCCTCCGCAACCTCTTCCGCCAGATTCCTGAGGCGGCCAACCTCATCAAGGGCGTGGGGGGTTGC
AGCTGA
