>Addgene plasmid #219211 | SFFV-CEBPE-Brd 269 | depositor partial sequence | sequence record 428114 | Barcode sequence
TGTACAGCTGTTCAAGCGCT
